>Addgene plasmid #237273 | p0AmpCD-TXdact | addgene full sequence | sequence record 477585 | Addgene NGS Result
GACGTCTAAGAAACCATTATTATCATGACATTAACCTATAAAAATAGGCGTATCACGAGGCCCTTTCGTC
TCGCGCGTTTCGGTGATGACGGTGAAAACCTCTGACACATGCAGCTCCCGGAGACGGTCACAGCTTGTCT
GTAAGCGGATGCCGGGAGCAGACAAGCCCGTCAGGGCGCGTCAGCGGGTGTTGGCGGGTGTCGGGGCTGG
CTTAACTATGCGGCATCAGAGCAGATTGTACTGGGTCTCATAAAATCAACAAAGTCTTTCTATCCTTTAA
GGCAGAACGGTTTCTTTTCTTACGATAGAGGCACCCTTGGCGGTCTTTCGCCAGCGGTGGTTTTCTCACT
CTTTTTCCAATATTTTCACCGACGTTTTTGCTCGCGTGTATGTTTTTCTCTACTTGATGCTATCAATATC
ATGGCTTTTACGTTCCGTTGTATTATCATCTTCTGCGCCCTTCTGACTGAGATATCGAAATCGTTACAAC
ACAAGACATATAAAAATGAGATTTATTCAACTACTAAATAACGATACATTAGACGTAATAAATAGATTCA
TAGACAGGCCCGAATGTTGATCGATCAAAGACTTTAAACGTAATTGCGACATTCTCCAAAACCCCAAGCC
GAACTCTTTCCATCACCTATTTGTTCCCAAATTTCGAAACATCCACTCTCTTTCTGAAGCTCAGTATCAC
CTCGAGAACGGATCTTCAATCTTTAGGGCGTGTCTTTTTCCGGTCTTATCTTGAATTTGTTATCGTCATT
CGATATAGATCTCCCTTATTGTATTCTATCCTTCGAACGCGTTTTATACGTATCAACCCTCGACCATGCC
GTCCGATTCATCCCATCGAGCCTCACGATCTGGTTCATCAGACAAGAACAGGTCGAATACAGACGGTCCA
TCAGCTCAGTCTCCTCAGAGACCGAGCGGTATCAGCTCACTCAAAGGCGGTAATACGGTTATCCACAGAA
TCAGGGGATAACGCAGGAAAGAACATGTGAGCAAAAGGCCAGCAAAAGGCCAGGAACCGTAAAAAGGCCG
CGTTGCTGGCGTTTTTCCATAGGCTCCGCCCCCCTGACGAGCATCACAAAAATCGACGCTCAAGTCAGAG
GTGGCGAAACCCGACAGGACTATAAAGATACCAGGCGTTTCCCCCTGGAAGCTCCCTCGTGCGCTCTCCT
GTTCCGACCCTGCCGCTTACCGGATACCTGTCCGCCTTTCTCCCTTCGGGAAGCGTGGCGCTTTCTCATA
GCTCACGCTGTAGGTATCTCAGTTCGGTGTAGGTCGTTCGCTCCAAGCTGGGCTGTGTGCACGAACCCCC
CGTTCAGCCCGACCGCTGCGCCTTATCCGGTAACTATCGTCTTGAGCCCAACCCGGTAAGACACGACTTA
TCGCCACTGGCAGCAGCCACTGGTAACAGGATTAGCAGAGCGAGGTATGTAGGCGGTGCTACAGAGTTCT
TGAAGTGGTGGCCTAACTACGGCTACACTAGAAGAACAGTATTTGGTATCTGCGCTCTGCTGAAGCCAGT
TACCTTCGGAAAAAGAGTTGGTAGCTCTTGATCCGGCAAACAAACCACCGCTGGTAGCGGTGGTTTTTTT
GTTTGCAAGCAGCAGATTACGCGCAGAAAAAAAGGATCTCAAGAAGATCCTTTGATCTTTTCTACGGGGT
CTGACGCTCAGTGGAACGAAAACTCACGTTAAGGGATTTTGGTCATGAGATTATCAAAAAGGATCTTCAC
CTAGATCCTTTTAAATTAAAAATGAAGTTTTAAATCAATCTAAAGTATATATGAGTAAACTTGGTCTGAC
AGTTACCAATGCTTAATCAGTGAGGCACCTATCTCAGCGATCTGTCTATTTCGTTCATCCATAGTTGCCT
GGCTCCCCGTCGTGTAGATAACTACGATACGGGAGGGCTTACCATCTGGCCCCAGTGCTGCAATGATACC
GCGAGAGCCACGCTCACCGGCTCCAGATTTATCAGCAATAAACCAGCCAGCCGGAAGGGCCGAGCGCAGA
AGTGGTCCTGCAACTTTATCCGCCTCCATCCAGTCTATTAATTGTTGCCGGGAAGCTAGAGTAAGTAGTT
CGCCAGTTAATAGTTTGCGCAACGTTGTTGCCATTGCTACAGGCATCGTGGTGTCACGCTCGTCGTTTGG
TATGGCTTCATTCAGCTCCGGTTCCCAACGATCAAGGCGAGTTACATGATCCCCCATGTTGTGCAAAAAA
GCGGTTAGCTCCTTCGGTCCTCCGATCGTTGTCAGAAGTAAGTTGGCCGCAGTGTTATCACTCATGGTTA
TGGCAGCACTGCATAATTCTCTTACTGTCATGCCATCCGTAAGATGCTTTTCTGTGACTGGTGAGTACTC
AACCAAGTCATTCTGAGAATAGTGTATGCGGCGACCGAGTTGCTCTTGCCCGGCGTCAATACGGGATAAT
ACCGCGCCACATAGCAGAACTTTAAAAGTGCTCATCATTGGAAAACGTTCTTCGGGGCGAAAACTCTCAA
GGATCTTACCGCTGTTGAGATCCAGTTCGATGTAACCCACTCGTGCACCCAACTGATCTTCAGCATCTTT
TACTTTCACCAGCGTTTCTGGGTGAGCAAAAACAGGAAGGCAAAATGCCGCAAAAAAGGGAATAAGGGCG
ACACGGAAATGTTGAATACTCATACTCTTCCTTTTTCAATATTATTGAAGCATTTATCAGGGTTATTGTC
TCATGAGCGGATACATATTTGAATGTATTTAGAAAAATAAACAAATAGGGGTTCCGCGCACATTTCCCCG
AAAAGTGCCACCT
Features (pLannotate 1.2.2; 5 found; start..end, strand, type, name):
     70..105     +  CDS            rop (fragment): Rop protein, which maintains plasmids at low copy number; rop
    207..243     +  misc_feature   bom (fragment): basis of mobility region from pBR322
   1064..1652    -  rep_origin     ori: high-copy-number ColE1/pMB1/pBR322/pUC origin of replication
   1823..2683    -  CDS            AmpR: β-lactamase; bla; confers resistance to ampicillin, carbenicillin, and related antibiotics
   2684..2788    -  promoter       AmpR promoter: bla
