[The description below was written by a language model from this plasmid's Addgene catalogue record and pLannotate feature annotations shown in this document.]
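Description:
p0AmpCD-TXdact is a small (about 2.8 kb) synthetic biology part plasmid that stores a single regulatory element, the act terminator (TXdact) from the carotenoid-producing red yeast Xanthophyllomyces dendrorhous, in the p0AmpCD backbone. The insert was introduced by Golden Gate cloning, which is consistent with a modular, hierarchical assembly scheme in which individual parts such as promoters, coding sequences and terminators are held in entry-level vectors and later combined into transcription units. The record does not state which Type IIS enzyme or overhangs flank the part. It also does not spell out the gene name behind "act".

The annotated features all belong to the bacterial maintenance portion of the plasmid. A high-copy ColE1/pMB1/pUC-type origin drives replication in E. coli, matching the high copy number listed. A β-lactamase gene (AmpR) under its native bla promoter gives ampicillin selection. Short fragments of the rop coding sequence and the pBR322 bom region are also detected; these appear to be non-functional remnants of the backbone's ancestry rather than working elements. The terminator itself was not recognised by the automated annotation, so its exact position and length are not given, though it presumably lies in the unannotated stretch between the bom fragment and the origin. No yeast origin, yeast selection marker or expression cassette is annotated, so the plasmid serves as a source of the terminator rather than as a vector for direct use in yeast. Its intended use is as a building block for expression constructs in X. dendrorhous, where a native terminator supplies transcript 3′-end processing signals for genetic engineering of this non-conventional yeast.
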