Addgene plasmid #237273: p0AmpCD-TXdact
Purpose: Carries the X. dendrorhous act terminator
Depositing lab: Eric Young. Depositing organization: Worcester Polytechnic Institute. Publication: Omics-driven onboarding of the carotenoid producing red yeast Xanthophyllomyces dendrorhous CBS 6938. Tobin EE, Collins JH, Marsan CB, Nadeau GT, Mori K, Lipzen A, Mondo S, Grigoriev IV, Young EM. Appl Microbiol Biotechnol. 2024 Dec 28;108(1):547. doi: 10.1007/s00253-024-13379-w. PubMed 39731599.
Backbone
  Vector backbone: p0AmpCD
  Vector type: Synthetic Biology
Growth in bacteria
  Bacterial resistance: Ampicillin, 100 μg/mL
  Growth temperature: 37°C
  Growth strain: DH5alpha
  Copy number: High Copy
Gene/Insert
  Gene/Insert name: TXdact
  Species: Xanthophyllomyces dendrorhous
  Cloning method: Golden Gate
Terms and licenses: Academic/Nonprofit Terms; Industry Terms: Not Available to Industry
How to cite: p0AmpCD-TXdact was a gift from Eric Young (Addgene plasmid # 237273 ; http://n2t.net/addgene:237273 ; RRID:Addgene_237273)
